Addgene plasmid #71089: pFOSGE_DUM1B01
Purpose: Gateway entry clone
Depositing lab: Alexander Stark. Depositing organization: Research Institute of Molecular Pathology (IMP). Publication: Transcriptional regulators form diverse groups with context-dependent regulatory functions. Stampfel G, Kazmar T, Frank O, Wienerroither S, Reiter F, Stark A. Nature. 2015 Nov 9. doi: 10.1038/nature15545. PubMed 26550828.
Backbone
  Vector backbone: pDONR221
  Backbone manufacturer: Invitrogen
  Backbone size w/o insert (bp): 4762
  Vector type: Gateway entry vector
Growth in bacteria
  Bacterial resistance: Kanamycin, 50 μg/mL
  Growth temperature: 37°C
  Growth strain: DH5alpha
  Copy number: High Copy
Gene/Insert
  Gene/Insert name: Clk (alt names: FBgn0023076; CG7391, FBtr0076785)
  Species: D. melanogaster (fly)
  Insert size (bp): 3069
  Entrez Gene: Clk (a.k.a. Dmel_CG7391, CG7391, CLK, CLOCK, Dmel\CG7391, Jerk, Jrk, PAS1, bHLHe10, clk, clock, dCLK, dCLK/JRK, dCLOCK, dClck, dClk, dClock, dclk, jrk)
  Cloning method: Gateway Cloning
  Sequencing primers: 5′ M13-F20; 3′ M13R
Terms and licenses: Academic/Nonprofit Terms; Industry Terms: Not Available to Industry
Depositor comments: Clk contains D907Y, C912Y and N987H mutations. Depositor states that these mutations do not affect plasmid function.
How to cite: pFOSGE_DUM1B01 was a gift from Alexander Stark (Addgene plasmid # 71089 ; http://n2t.net/addgene:71089 ; RRID:Addgene_71089)
