[The description below was written by a language model from this plasmid's Addgene catalogue record.]
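Description:
pFOSGE_DUM1B01 is a Gateway entry clone built on the Invitrogen pDONR221 donor backbone and carrying the Drosophila melanogaster Clk (Clock, CG7391) coding region as an insert of about 3.1 kb. It is a bacterial cloning plasmid, maintained at high copy in standard E. coli strains under kanamycin selection. The insert was introduced by Gateway cloning; in a pDONR221-derived entry clone, this recombination replaces the donor vector's counter-selectable cassette with the gene of interest and leaves it flanked by attL recombination sites. M13 forward and reverse primer sites on either side of the insert allow sequence verification. No feature table is provided, so the exact boundaries of the insert, including whether a stop codon is present, are not stated in the record.

As an entry vector, the plasmid has no promoter intended to express Clk in eukaryotic cells. It serves instead as a shuttle source from which the open reading frame can be moved by LR recombination into any compatible destination vector, which then supplies the promoter, tags or fusion partners. Clk encodes a bHLH-PAS transcription factor best known as a core activator of the fly circadian clock. The clone belongs to a collection of transcriptional regulator ORFs associated with a study of the context-dependent regulatory functions of such factors. The depositor notes that this Clk copy carries three amino acid substitutions (D907Y, C912Y and N987H) and states that they do not affect plasmid function.
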