>Addgene plasmid #71089 | pFOSGE_DUM1B01 | addgene partial sequence | sequence record 130984 | M13-Rev 5'-CAGGAAACAGCTATGACC-3'
ATAATGATTTTATTTTGACTGATAGTGACCTGTTCGTTGCAACAAATTGATAAGCAATGCTTTCTTATAA
TGCCAACTTTGTACAAGAAAGCTGGGTCTTGACTACTGCCTGGGGCTGTGTGTGGCGAGTTGAATAGATT
CTGTGATTGCTCTTGGGACATCTGGTATGGCAATATTTCCAGATCGTTTGGCAATTGGTTTTGATTATGA
TTCTGACTGTTGAGAAAGGGATTCGAACTGAAGAAGCTATTTGACTGCTGTTGATGCTGCTGCAGGATTT
GTTGTTGTTGCTGCTGCTGCTGTTGCTGCTGCACCAGATTGCTGCCGGAAGTGTGCATCATCTTGTTGTC
CTCGCTCTGCGTTTCGGAGCCATCATCGCTGATGCCCATGTGAAAGTTGATCGAAGGACTCGATTCGGTG
GCCATCTGCATGTAGGACAACAGCGAGTACTCGTTATTATTTTGCGGAGGATTTGAACTGCGATTGTTGT
TGTTCTGGTTGCCATTATTCAGATTACTGCCTCCATTGTAGCTTTGATTGTTGTTATTGCTGCTGGAGTT
GAAGGGATTAATGGTGGATTGCGAGCCCAATGAGTGCAGGGGGGACAGATTGAGAAAGGCGTCTATATCA
TCGATATCCTCACGCAGTAAAATATCATTTTGTTGTTGCAGCTGCAACTGTTGCTGCTGCTGTTGCTGCT
GTTGTTGCTGCTGCTGTTGTTGCTGTTGCTGCTGCTGCTGTTGCTGCTGTTGTTGCTGTTGTTGCTGCTG
CTGCTGATGTTGCTGCTGGGTATGTTGCTGCAACTGTGAGTGGCTCTGATGTTGCTGCTGGAGATTGTGC
TGGTGCTGCGTGTGCAGATTCTGCTGCTGCTGCATCATCATCTGCTGATC
