>Addgene plasmid #71089 | pFOSGE_DUM1B01 | addgene partial sequence | sequence record 130985 | M13-F20 5'-TGTAAAACGACGGCCAGT-3'
ATTTTATTTTGACTGATAGTGACCTGTTCGTTGCAACAAATTGATGAGCAATGCTTTTTTATAATGCCAA
CTTTGTACAAAAAAGCAGGCTTCATGGACGACGAGAGCGACGACAAGGATGATACAAAAAGGAAATCGCG
TAATCTCAGCGAGAAGAAGCGACGAGATCAGTTCAACTCGCTGGTCAACGATCTCAGCGCCTTGATATCC
ACATCCAGCAGAAAGATGGATAAGTCCACGGTCCTGAAGTCCACGATAGCCTTCCTGAAGAATCATAATG
AGGCCACCGATCGCTCCAAGGTTTTCGAAATACAACAGGACTGGAAGCCTGCGTTCCTCAGCAATGACGA
ATACACTCACCTCATGCTGGAGTCTCTCGATGGTTTTATGATGGTCTTCAGCAGCATGGGCTCCATCTTT
TACGCCTCGGAAAGTATTACCTCCCAGCTGGGCTATCTGCCGCAAGATTTGTACAACATGACCATTTATG
ACCTGGCCTATGAGATGGACCATGAGGCGCTGCTGAATATCTTTATGAATCCCACACCGGTAATCGAGCC
CAGACAGACGGACATAAGTTCCAGTAACCAGATCACATTCTACACTCATTTGAGACGCGGCGGGATGGAG
AAAGTGGATGCCAATGCCTACGAGTTGGTCAAATTCGTGGGCTACTTTCGTAACGATACCAATACTTCGA
CGGGTTCCAGTTCGGAGGTTTCGAATGGCTCAAATGGACAACCTGCGGTGCTGCCGCGCATCTTCCAGCA
GAATCCCAATGCCGAGGTGGACAAAAAGCTGGTTTT
