>Addgene plasmid #71089 | pFOSGE_DUM1B01 | depositor partial sequence | sequence record 130986 | Insert sequence
ATGGACGACGAGAGCGACGACAAGGATGATACAAAAAGGAAATCGCGTAATCTCAGCGAGAAGAAGCGAC
GAGATCAGTTCAACTCGCTGGTCAACGATCTCAGCGCCTTGATATCCACATCCAGCAGAAAGATGGATAA
GTCCACGGTCCTGAAGTCCACGATAGCCTTCCTGAAGAATCATAATGAGGCCACCGATCGCTCCAAGGTT
TTCGAAATACAACAGGACTGGAAGCCTGCGTTCCTCAGCAATGACGAATACACTCACCTCATGCTGGAGT
CTCTCGATGGTTTTATGATGGTCTTCAGCAGCATGGGCTCCATCTTTTACGCCTCGGAAAGTATTACCTC
CCAGCTGGGCTATCTGCCGCAAGATTTGTACAACATGACCATTTATGACCTGGCCTATGAGATGGACCAT
GAGGCGCTGCTGAATATCTTTATGAATCCCACACCGGTAATCGAGCCCAGACAGACGGACATAAGTTCCA
GTAACCAGATCACATTCTACACTCATTTGAGACGCGGCGGGATGGAGAAAGTGGATGCCAATGCCTACGA
GTTGGTCAAATTCGTGGGCTACTTTCGTAACGATACCAATACTTCGACGGGTTCCAGTTCGGAGGTTTCG
AATGGCTCAAATGGACAACCTGCGGTGCTGCCGCGCATCTTCCAGCAGAATCCCAATGCCGAGGTGGACA
AAAAGCTGGTTTTCGTGGGCACTGGACGCGTACAGAATCCCCAACTGATCAGGGAAATGAGCATTATTGA
TCCCACAAGTAATGAGTTCACTTCGAAACACAGCATGGAGTGGAAGTTTTTGTTTCTGGATCACCGTGCT
CCTCCGATCATTGGCTATATGCCCTTCGAGGTTCTGGGGACGTCCGGCTATGATTATTACCACTTTGATG
ATCTGGACAGTATTGTGGCGTGCCATGAAGAGCTAAGGCAAACGGGTGAGGGCAAGTCTTGCTACTACCG
ATTCCTTACGAAGGGCCAACAGTGGATATGGTTGCAAACGGACTACTATGTGAGCTATCACCAGTTCAAT
TCCAAACCAGACTACGTGGTCTGCACCCATAAGGTTGTCAGCTATGCCGAGGTTCTGAAGGATAGTCGAA
AGGAGGGCCAAAAATCGGGAAATAGCAACAGCATCACCAACAATGGGAGCAGTAAGGTCATAGCCTCCAC
GGGAACTAGCAGCAAATCCGCATCTGCCACCACAACACTGAGGGACTTCGAGCTGAGCAGCCAAAATCTG
GATAGCACATTGCTCGGAAATAGTCTGGCCAGTTTGGGCACTGAAACAGCAGCCACTTCACCCGCCGTGG
ACTCGTCGCCCATGTGGTCAGCGTCGGCTGTCCAACCGTCGGGATCATGCCAAATAAATCCCCTGAAGAC
ATCGCGTCCCGCTTCGAGTTATGGCAATATCAGCTCCACAGGAATATCGCCGAAGGCCAAACGAAAGTGC
TACTTCTACAACAACCGGGGGAATGACTCGGATTCAACGTCCATGTCGACGGATTCGGTCACCAGCCGGC
AGTCCATGATGACGCACGTCAGTTCGCAAAGCCAACGGCAGCGATCGCATCACCGAGAACACCATCGAGA
AAATCATCACAATCAGTCACATCATCACATGCAGCAACAGCAGCAGCATCAGAACCAGCAGCAGCAACAT
CAGCAGCACCAGCAACTGCAACAGCAGCTGCAACATACAGTGGGTACTCCGAAAATGGTGCCTCTCCTGC
CGATTGCGTCCACACAAATAATGGCTGGAAATGCGTGTCAGTTTCCCCAACCCGCCTATCCGCTTGCTAG
TCCCCAACTGGTGGCACCGACATTTCTTGAGCCGCCGCAATATCTCACCGCCATTCCCATGCAGCCAGTG
ATCGCTCCGTTTCCGGTGGCGCCAGTGCTTTCCCCACTTCCGGTGCAGTCACAAACGGATATGCTGCCCG
ATACGGTGGTTATGACGCCAACACAGAGTCAGTTGCAGGATCAATTGCAGCGGAAGCACGACGAACTGCA
AAAACTGATCCTCCAGCAACAGAATGAGCTGAGGATCGTATCAGAGCAGCTCCTCCTATCCCGCTACACA
TATCTGCAGCCCATGATGTCGATGGGATTCGCACCTGGCAACATGACAGCAGCAGCGGTGGGTAATTTGG
GAGCCAGTGGCCAACGTGGACTGAATTTCACCGGCAGCAATGCCGTGCAGCCGCAATTCAATCAGTATGG
ATTTGCACTGAACTCGGAGCAGATGCTTAACCAGCAGGATCAGCAGATGATGATGCAGCAGCAGCAGAAT
CTGCACACGCAGCACCAGCACAATCTCCAGCAGCAACATCAGAGCCACTCACAGTTGCAGCAACATACCC
AGCAGCAACATCAGCAGCAGCAGCAACAACAGCAACAACAGCAGCAACAGCAGCAGCAGCAACAGCAACA
ACAGCAGCAGCAACAACAGCAGCAACAGCAGCAGCAACAGTTGCAGCTGCAACAACAAAATGATATTTTA
CTGCGTGAGGATATCGATGATATAGACGCCTTTCTCAATCTGTCCCCCCTGCACTCATTGGGCTCGCAAT
CCACCATTAATCCCTTCAACTCCAGCAGCAATAACAACAATCAAAGCTACAATGGAGGCAGTAATCTGAA
TAATGGCAACCAGAACAACAACAATCGCAGTTCAAATCCTCCGCAAAATAATAACGAGTACTCGCTGTTG
TCCTACATGCAGATGGCCACCGAATCGAGTCCTTCGATCAACTTTCACATGGGCATCAGCGATGATGGCT
CCGAAACGCAGAGCGAGGACAACAAGATGATGCACACTTCCGGCAGCAATCTGGTGCAGCAGCAACAGCA
GCAGCAGCAACAACAACAAATCCTGCAGCAGCATCAACAGCAGTCAAATAGCTTCTTCAGTTCGAATCCC
TTTCTCAACAGTCAGAATCATAATCAAAACCAATTGCCAAACGATCTGGAAATATTGCCATACCAGATGT
CCCAAGAGCAATCACAGAATCTATTCAACTCGCCACACACAGCCCCAGGCAGTAGTCAA
